>Addgene plasmid #48288 | pET FLAG TEV cloning vector with BioBrick polycistronic restriction sites (9L) | depositor full sequence | sequence record 69770 | Full Sequence
TTCTTGAAGACGAAAGGGCCTCGTGATACGCCTATTTTTATAGGTTAATGTCATGATAATAATGGTTTCT
TAGACGTCAGGTGGCACTTTTCGGGGAAATGTGCGCGGAACCCCTATTTGTTTATTTTTCTAAATACATT
CAAATATGTATCCGCTCATGAGACAATAACCCTGATAAATGCTTCAATAACATTGAAAAAGGAAGAGTAT
GAGTATTCAACATTTCCGTGTCGCCCTTATTCCCTTTTTTGCGGCATTTTGCCTTCCTGTTTTTGCTCAC
CCAGAAACGCTGGTGAAAGTAAAAGATGCTGAAGATCAGTTGGGTGCACGAGTGGGTTACATCGAACTGG
ATCTCAACAGCGGTAAGATCCTTGAGAGTTTTCGCCCCGAAGAACGTTTTCCAATGATGAGCACTTTTAA
AGTTCTGCTATGTGGCGCGGTATTATCCCGTGTTGACGCCGGGCAAGAGCAACTCGGTCGCCGCATACAC
TATTCTCAGAATGACTTGGTTGAGTACTCACCAGTCACAGAAAAGCATCTTACGGATGGCATGACAGTAA
GAGAATTATGCAGTGCTGCCATAACCATGAGTGATAACACTGCGGCCAACTTACTTCTGACAACGATCGG
AGGACCGAAGGAGCTAACCGCTTTTTTGCACAACATGGGGGATCATGTAACTCGCCTTGATCGTTGGGAA
CCGGAGCTGAATGAAGCCATACCAAACGACGAGCGTGACACCACGATGCCTGCAGCAATGGCAACAACGT
TGCGCAAACTATTAACTGGCGAACTACTTACTCTAGCTTCCCGGCAACAATTAATAGACTGGATGGAGGC
GGATAAAGTTGCAGGACCACTTCTGCGCTCGGCCCTTCCGGCTGGCTGGTTTATTGCTGATAAATCTGGA
GCCGGTGAGCGTGGGTCTCGCGGTATCATTGCAGCACTGGGGCCAGATGGTAAGCCCTCCCGTATCGTAG
TTATCTACACGACGGGGAGTCAGGCAACTATGGATGAACGAAATAGACAGATCGCTGAGATAGGTGCCTC
ACTGATTAAGCATTGGTAACTGTCAGACCAAGTTTACTCATATATACTTTAGATTGATTTAAAACTTCAT
TTTTAATTTAAAAGGATCTAGGTGAAGATCCTTTTTGATAATCTCATGACCAAAATCCCTTAACGTGAGT
TTTCGTTCCACTGAGCGTCAGACCCCGTAGAAAAGATCAAAGGATCTTCTTGAGATCCTTTTTTTCTGCG
CGTAATCTGCTGCTTGCAAACAAAAAAACCACCGCTACCAGCGGTGGTTTGTTTGCCGGATCAAGAGCTA
CCAACTCTTTTTCCGAAGGTAACTGGCTTCAGCAGAGCGCAGATACCAAATACTGTCCTTCTAGTGTAGC
CGTAGTTAGGCCACCACTTCAAGAACTCTGTAGCACCGCCTACATACCTCGCTCTGCTAATCCTGTTACC
AGTGGCTGCTGCCAGTGGCGATAAGTCGTGTCTTACCGGGTTGGACTCAAGACGATAGTTACCGGATAAG
GCGCAGCGGTCGGGCTGAACGGGGGGTTCGTGCACACAGCCCAGCTTGGAGCGAACGACCTACACCGAAC
TGAGATACCTACAGCGTGAGCTATGAGAAAGCGCCACGCTTCCCGAAGGGAGAAAGGCGGACAGGTATCC
GGTAAGCGGCAGGGTCGGAACAGGAGAGCGCACGAGGGAGCTTCCAGGGGGAAACGCCTGGTATCTTTAT
AGTCCTGTCGGGTTTCGCCACCTCTGACTTGAGCGTCGATTTTTGTGATGCTCGTCAGGGGGGCGGAGCC
TATGGAAAAACGCCAGCAACGCGGCCTTTTTACGGTTCCTGGCCTTTTGCTGGCCTTTTGCTCACATGTT
CTTTCCTGCGTTATCCCCTGATTCTGTGGATAACCGTATTACCGCCTTTGAGTGAGCTGATACCGCTCGC
CGCAGCCGAACGACCGAGCGCAGCGAGTCAGTGAGCGAGGAAGCGGAAGAGGCGCGCCATGCGGTATTTT
CTCCTTACGCATCTGTGCGGTATTTCACACCGCATATATGGTGCACTCTCAGTACAATCTGCTCTGATGC
CGCATAGTTAAGCCAGTATACACTCCGCTATCGCTACGTGACTGGGTCATGGCTGCGCCCCGACACCCGC
CAACACCCGCTGACGCGCCCTGACGGGCTTGTCTGCTCCCGGCATCCGCTTACAGACAAGCTGTGACCGT
CTCCGGGAGCTGCATGTGTCAGAGGTTTTCACCGTCATCACCGAAACGCGCGAGGCAGCTGCGGTAAAGC
TCATCAGCGTGGTCGTGAAGCGATTCACAGATGTCTGCCTGTTCATCCGCGTCCAGCTCGTTGAGTTTCT
CCAGAAGCGTTAATGTCTGGCTTCTGATAAAGCGGGCCATGTTAAGGGCGGTTTTTTCCTGTTTGGTCAC
TGATGCCTCCGTGTAAGGGGGATTTCTGTTCATGGGGGTAATGATACCGATGAAACGAGAGAGGATGCTC
ACGATACGGGTTACTGATGATGAACATGCCCGGTTACTGGAACGTTGTGAGGGTAAACAACTGGCGGTAT
GGATGCGGCGGGACCAGAGAAAAATCACTCAGGGTCAATGCCAGCGCTTCGTTAATACAGATGTAGGTGT
TCCACAGGGTAGCCAGCAGCATCCTGCGATGCAGATCCGGAACATAATGGTGCAGGGCGCTGACTTCCGC
GTTTCCAGACTTTACGAAACACGGAAACCGAAGACCATTCATGTTGTTGCTCAGGTCGCAGACGTTTTGC
AGCAGCAGTCGCTTCACGTTCGCTCGCGTATCGGTGATTCATTCTGCTAACCAGTAAGGCAACCCCGCCA
GCCTAGCCGGGTCCTCAACGACAGGAGCACGATCATGCGCACCCGTGGCCAGGACCCAACGCTGCCCGAG
ATGCGCCGCGTGCGGCTGCTGGAGATGGCGGACGCGATGGATATGTTCTGCCAAGGGTTGGTTTGCGCAT
TCACAGTTCTCCGCAAGAATTGATTGGCTCCAATTCTTGGAGTGGTGAATCCGTTAGCGAGGTGCCGCCG
GCTTCCATTCAGGTCGAGGTGGCCCGGCTCCATGCACCGCGACGCAACGCGGGGAGGCAGACAAGGTATA
GGGCGGCGCCTACAATCCATGCCAACCCGTTCCATGTGCTCGCCGAGGCGGCATAAATCGCCGTGACGAT
CAGCGGTCCAGTGATCGAAGTTAGGCTGGTAAGAGCCGCGAGCGATCCTTGAAGCTGTCCCTGATGGTCG
TCATCTACCTGCCTGGACAGCATGGCCTGCAACGCGGGCATCCCGATGCCGCCGGAAGCGAGAAGAATCA
TAATGGGGAAGGCCATCCAGCCTCGCGTCGCGAACGCCAGCAAGACGTAGCCCAGCGCGTCGGCCGCCAT
GCCGGCGATAATGGCCTGCTTCTCGCCGAAACGTTTGGTGGCGGGACCAGTGACGAAGGCTTGAGCGAGG
GCGTGCAAGATTCCGAATACCGCAAGCGACAGGCCGATCATCGTCGCGCTCCAGCGAAAGCGGTCCTCGC
CGAAAATGACCCAGAGCGCTGCCGGCACCTGTCCTACGAGTTGCATGATAAAGAAGACAGTCATAAGTGC
GGCGACGATAGTCATGCCCCGCGCCCACCGGAAGGAGCTGACTGGGTTGAAGGCTCTCAAGGGCATCGGT
CGACGCTCTCCCTTATGCGACTCCTGCATTAGGAAGCAGCCCAGTAGTAGGTTGAGGCCGTTGAGCACCG
CCGCCGCAAGGAATGGTGCATGCAAGGAGATGGCGCCCAACAGTCCCCCGGCCACGGGGCCTGCCACCAT
ACCCACGCCGAAACAAGCGCTCATGAGCCCGAAGTGGCGAGCCCGATCTTCCCCATCGGTGATGTCGGCG
ATATAGGCGCCAGCAACCGCACCTGTGGCGCCGGTGATGCCGGCCACGATGCGTCCGGCGTAGAGGATCG
AGATCTCGATCCCGCGAAATTAATACGACTCACTATAGGGAGACCACAACGGTTTCCCTCTAGTGCCGGC
TCCGGAGAGCTCTTTAATGCGGCCGCTTAATTAACTAGAAATAATTTTGTTTAACTTTAAGAAGGAGATA
TACATATGGACTACAAAGACGATGACGACAAGGAAAACCTGTACTTCCAATCCAATATTGGAAGTGGATA
ACGGATCGCGATCGCCCTGCAGGCCGGCCGGTACCACGCGTGCGCGCTGATCCGGCTGCTAACAAAGCCC
GAAAGGAAGCTGAGTTGGCTGCTGCCACCGCTGAGCAATAACTAGCATAACCCCTTGGGGCCTCTAAACG
GGTCTTGAGGGGTTTTTTGCTGAAAGGAGGAACTATATCCGGATATCCACAGGACGGGTGTGGTCGCCAT
GATCGCGTAGTCGATAGTGGCTCCAAGTAGCGAAGCGAGCAGGACTGGGCGGCGGCCAAAGCGGTCGGAC
AGTGCTCCGAGAACGGGTGCGCATAGAAATTGCATCAACGCATATAGCGCTAGCAGCACGCCATAGTGAC
TGGCGATGCTGTCGGAATGGACGATATCCCGCAAGAGGCCCGGCAGTACCGGCATAACCAAGCCTATGCC
TACAGCATCCAGGGTGACGGTGCCGAGGATGACGATGAGCGCATTGTTAGATTTCATACACGGTGCCTGA
CTGCGTTAGCAATTTAACTGTGATAAACTACCGCATTAAAGCTTATCGATGATAAGCTGTCAAACATGAG
AA
Features (pLannotate 1.2.2; 15 found; start..end, strand, type, name):
    104..208     +  promoter       AmpR promoter: bla
    209..1069    +  CDS            AmpR: β-lactamase; bla; confers resistance to ampicillin, carbenicillin, and related antibiotics
   1240..1828    +  rep_origin     ori: high-copy-number ColE1/pMB1/pBR322/pUC origin of replication
   2019..2157    -  misc_feature   bom: basis of mobility region from pBR322
   2259..2450    -  CDS            rop: Rop protein, which maintains plasmids at low copy number; rop
   2467..2847    +  CDS            YPB1_ECOLX: Protein predicted: Swiss-Prot protein existence level 4. From Escherichia coli.
   3089..3989    -  CDS            TcR (fragment): tetracycline efflux protein; tet; confers resistance to tetracycline
   4011..4029    +  promoter       T7 promoter: promoter for bacteriophage T7 RNA polymerase
   4106..4128    +  RBS            RBS: efficient ribosome binding site from bacteriophage T7 gene 10 (Olins and Rangwala, 1989)
   4138..4158    +  CDS            3xFLAG (fragment): three tandem FLAG® epitope tags
   4163..4179    +  CDS            TEV site (fragment): tobacco etch virus (TEV) protease recognition and cleavage site
   4255..4304    +  CDS            SET1 (fragment): solubility-enhancement tag derived from T7 phage gene 10B
   4312..4359    +  terminator     T7 terminator: transcription terminator for bacteriophage T7 RNA polymerase
   4385..4677    -  CDS            TcR (fragment): tetracycline efflux protein; tet; confers resistance to tetracycline
   4725..4753    -  promoter       tet promoter: E. coli promoter for tetracycline efflux protein gene
