[The description below was written by a language model from this plasmid's Addgene catalogue record and pLannotate feature annotations shown in this document.]
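Description:
pET FLAG TEV cloning vector with BioBrick polycistronic restriction sites (9L) is an empty 4,762 bp bacterial expression backbone of the pET family, designed to accept open reading frames by ligation-independent cloning (LIC). It is maintained in E. coli through a ColE1/pBR322-type origin accompanied by the bom region and the rop gene, which holds the plasmid at low copy number, consistent with the catalogue entry. Selection is with ampicillin via the bla gene and its own promoter. The feature table also shows two fragments of the tetracycline resistance gene and the tet promoter flanking the expression cassette. These appear to be remnants of the pBR322-derived backbone interrupted by the cassette, and tetracycline is not listed as a selection.

The expression cassette consists of a T7 promoter, the phage T7 gene 10 ribosome binding site, a short FLAG epitope coding segment, a TEV protease recognition site, and a T7 terminator. No lac operator or lacI gene is annotated. A gene inserted at the LIC site, which is opened by SspI linearisation, is therefore produced with an N-terminal FLAG tag that can be used for detection or affinity capture and then removed by TEV cleavage. Transcription depends on T7 RNA polymerase supplied by the host strain. The short annotated match to a gene 10-derived solubility tag just upstream of the terminator is probably residual pET sequence rather than a functional fusion partner. As a Series 9 vector, it carries NotI, PacI, AsiSI and SbfI sites flanking the open reading frame. These allow BioBrick-style subcloning of cassettes from related vectors into polycistronic constructs for co-expressing several proteins, such as subunits of a complex.
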