Addgene plasmid #48288: pET FLAG TEV cloning vector with BioBrick polycistronic restriction sites (9L)
Purpose: (Empty Backbone)
Depositing lab: Scott Gradia. Depositing organization: University of California, Berkeley.
Backbone
  Vector backbone: pET
  Backbone size (bp): 4762
  Vector type: Bacterial Expression
  Tag / fusion protein: FLAG (N terminal on backbone)
Growth in bacteria
  Bacterial resistance: Ampicillin, 100 μg/mL
  Growth temperature: 37°C
  Growth strain: XL1 Blue
  Copy number: Low Copy
Gene/Insert
  Gene/Insert name: None
Terms and licenses: Academic/Nonprofit Terms; Industry Terms: Not Available to Industry
Depositor comments: This plasmid is an empty vector to be used with a LIC cloning protocol. It has a TEV cleavable FLAG fusion tag on the N-terminus. To clone into this vector, add LIC fusion tags to the 5' end of your PCR primers. Forward - 5'TACTTCCAATCCAATGCA3' Reverse - 5'TTATCCACTTCCAATGTTATTA3' Linearize the plasmid with SspI and gel purify. When digesting the DNA with T4 polymerase for LIC, use dCTP for insert and dGTP for vector. Series 9 vectors have BioBrick restriction sites to facilitate subcloning reactions to make polycistronic expression vectors. NotI, PacI, AsiSI, and SbfI are the restriction enzyme sites that flank your open reading frame. More information on this vector can be found through http://qb3.berkeley.edu/qb3/macrolab/
How to cite: pET FLAG TEV cloning vector with BioBrick polycistronic restriction sites (9L) was a gift from Scott Gradia (Addgene plasmid # 48288 ; http://n2t.net/addgene:48288 ; RRID:Addgene_48288)
