>Addgene plasmid #48288 | pET FLAG TEV cloning vector with BioBrick polycistronic restriction sites (9L) | addgene partial sequence | sequence record 71644 | pBRrevBam 5'-GGTGATGTCGGCGATATAGG-3'
GCGCCGGTGATGCCGGCCACGATGCGTCCGGCGTAGAGGATCGAGATCTCGATCCCGCGAAATTAATACG
ACTCACTATAGGGAGACCACAACGGTTTCCCTCTAGTGCCGGCTCCGGAGAGCTCTTTAATGCGGCCGCT
TAATTAACTAGAAATAATTTTGTTTAACTTTAAGAAGGAGATATACATATGGACTACAAAGACGATGACG
ACAAGGAAAACCTGTACTTCCAATCCAATATTGGAAGTGGATAACGGATCGCGATCGCCCTGCAGGCCGG
CCGGTACCACGCGTGCGCGCTGATCCGGCTGCTAACAAAGCCCGAAAGGAAGCTGAGTTGGCTGCTGCCA
CCGCTGAGCAATAACTAGCATAACCCCTTGGGGCCTCTAAACGGGTCTTGAGGGGTTTTTTGCTGAAAGG
AGGAACTATATCCGGATATCCACAGGACGGGTGTGGTCGCCATGATCGCGTAGTCGATAGTGGCTCCAAG
TAGCGAAGCGAGCAGGACTGGGCGGCGGCCAAAGCGGTCGGACAGTGCTCCGAGAACGGGTGCGCATAGA
AATTGCATCAACGCATATAGCGCTAGCAGCACGCCATAGTGACTGGCGATGCTGTCGGAATGGACGATAT
CCCGCAAGAGGCCCGGCAGTACCGGCATAACCAAGCCTATGCCTACAGCATCCAGGGTGACGGTGCCGAG
GATGACGATGAGCGCATTGTTAGATTTCATACACGGTGCCTGACTGCGTTAGCAATTTAACTGTGATAAA
CTACCGCATTAAAGCTTATCGATGATAAGCTGTCAAACATGAGAATTCTTGAAGACGAAAGGGCCTCGTG
ATACGCCTATTTTTATAGGTTAATGTCATGATAATAATGGTTTCTTAGACGTCAGGTGGCACTTTTCGGG
GAAATGTGCGCGGAACCCCTATTTGTTTATTTTTCTAAATACATTCAAATATGTATCCGCTCATGAGACA
ATAACCCTGATAAATGCTTCAATAACATTGAAAAAGGAAGAGTATGAGTATTCAACATTTCCGTGTCGCC
CTTATTCCCTTTTTTGCGGCATTTTGCCTTCCTGTTTTTGCTCACCC
